Addgene plasmid #57127: mPA-GFP-C-Src-7
Purpose: Localization: Membrane/Vesicles, Excitation: 400 / 504, Emission: 515 / 517
Depositing lab: Michael Davidson. Depositing organization: Florida State University, Tallahassee.
Backbone
  Vector backbone: mPA-GFP
  Backbone size w/o insert (bp): 4750
  Vector type: Mammalian Expression
  Selectable markers: Neomycin (select with G418)
Growth in bacteria
  Bacterial resistance: Kanamycin, 50 μg/mL
  Growth temperature: 37°C
  Growth strain: DH5alpha
  Copy number: High Copy
Gene/Insert
  Gene/Insert name: C-Src (alt name: XM_001232484.1)
  Species: G. gallus (chicken)
  Promoter: CMV
  Tag / fusion protein: mPA-GFP
  Cloning method: Unknown
  Sequencing primers: 5′ CMV-F; 3′ SV40pA-R
Terms and licenses: Academic/Nonprofit Terms; Industry Terms
Depositor comments: . Excitation = 400 / 504; Emission = 515 / 517
How to cite: mPA-GFP-C-Src-7 was a gift from Michael Davidson (Addgene plasmid # 57127 ; http://n2t.net/addgene:57127 ; RRID:Addgene_57127)
