[The description below was written by a language model from this plasmid's Addgene catalogue record.]
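Description:
mPA-GFP-C-Src-7 is a mammalian expression plasmid built on the mPA-GFP backbone (about 4.75 kb without the insert) that encodes chicken (Gallus gallus) c-Src fused to monomeric photoactivatable GFP. Expression of the fusion is driven by the CMV promoter, a strong constitutive promoter in most mammalian cell lines, and the use of an SV40 polyA sequencing primer suggests that the transcript ends at an SV40 polyadenylation signal. The plasmid is maintained at high copy in E. coli under kanamycin selection, and it carries a neomycin resistance marker so that transfected mammalian cells can be selected with G418. The record does not state the cloning method, the orientation of the tag relative to c-Src or the nature of any linker between them, and no feature table is available to confirm the origin of replication or other backbone elements.

The construct serves as a fluorescent localization marker, with the Src fusion listed as targeting membranes and vesicles, consistent with the membrane association of this non-receptor tyrosine kinase. PA-GFP is only weakly fluorescent under ordinary blue excitation until it is irradiated with violet light, after which it converts to a brightly green-emitting form. This is reflected in the recorded spectral values, with excitation at 400 nm before and 504 nm after activation and emission at about 515 to 517 nm. Because a chosen subpopulation of molecules can be switched on in a defined region of a living cell, the plasmid suits pulse-chase style imaging of Src trafficking and turnover between membrane and vesicular compartments, and photoactivation-based super-resolution microscopy.
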