>Addgene plasmid #57127 | mPA-GFP-C-Src-7 | depositor partial sequence | sequence record 88270 | insert sequence
GACGTCAGATCCGCTAGCGCTACCGGACTCAGATCTCGAGCTCAAGCTTCGAATTCATGGGGAGCAGCAA
GAGCAAGCCCAAGGACCCCAGCCAGCGCCGGCGCAGCCTGGAGCCACCCGACAGCACCCACCACGGGGGA
TTCCCAGCCTCGCAGACCCCCAACAAGACAGCAGCCCCCGACACGCACCGCACCCCCAGCCGCTCCTTTG
GGACCGTGGCCACCGAGCCCAAGCTCTTCGGGGGCTTCAACACTTCTGACACCGTCACGTCGCCGCAGCG
TGCCGGGGCACTGGCTGGCGGCGTCACCACTTTCGTGGCTCTCTATGACTACGAGTCCCGGACTGAAACG
GACTTGTCCTTCAAGAAAGGAGAACGCCTGCAGATTGTCAACAACACGGAAGGTGACTGGTGGCTGGCTC
ATTCCCTCACTACAGGACAGACGGGCTACATCCCCAGTAACTATGTCGCGCCCTCAGACTCCATCCAGGC
TGAAGAGTGGTACTTTGGGAAGATCACTCGTCGGGAGTCCGAGCGGCTGCTGCTCAACCCCGAAAACCCC
CGGGGAACCTTCTTGGTCCGGGAGAGCGAGACGACAAAAGGTGCCTATTGCCTCTCCGTTTCTGACTTTG
ACAACGCCAAGGGGCTCAATGTGAAGCACTACAAGATCCGCAAGCTGGACAGCGGCGGCTTCTACATCAC
CTCACGCACACAGTTCAGCAGCCTGCAGCAGCTGGTGGCCTACTACTCCAAACATGCTGATGGCTTGTGC
CACCGCCTGACCAACGTCTGCCCCACGTCCAAGCCCCAGACCCAGGGACTCGCCAAGGACGCGTGGGAAA
TCCCCCGGGAGTCGCTGCGGCTGGAGGTGAAGCTGGGGCAGGGCTGCTTTGGAGAGGTCTGGATGGGGAC
CTGGAACGGCACCACCAGAGTGGCCATAAAGACTCTGAAGCCCGGCACCATGTCCCCGGAGGCCTTCCTG
CAGGAAGCCCAAGTGATGAAGAAGCTCCGGCATGAGAAGCTGGTTCAGCTGTACGCAGTGGTGTCGGAAG
AGCCCATCTACATCGTCACTGAGTACATGAGCAAGGGGAGCCTCCTGGATTTCCTGAAGGGAGAGATGGG
CAAGTACCTGCGGCTGCCACAGCTCGTCGATATGGCTGCTCAGATTGCATCCGGCATGGCCTATGTGGAG
AGGATGAACTACGTGCACCGAGACCTGCGGGCGGCCAACATCCTGGTGGGGGAGAACCTGGTGTGCAAGG
TGGCTGACTTTGGGCTGGCACGCCTCATCGAGGACAACGAGTACACAGCACGGCAAGGTGCCAAGTTCCC
CATCAAGTGGACAGCCCCCGAGGCAGCCCTCTATGGCCGGTTCACCATCAAGTCGGATGTCTGGTCCTTC
GGCATCCTGCTGACTGAGCTGACCACCAAGGGCCGGGTGCCATACCCAGGGATGGTCAACAGGGAGGTGC
TGGACCAGGTGGAGAGGGGCTACCGCATGCCCTGCCCGCCCGAGTGCCCCGAGTCGCTGCATGACCTCAT
GTGCCAGTGCTGGCGGAAGGACCCTGAGGAGCGGCCCACTTTTGAGTACCTGCAGGCCTTCCTGGAGGAC
TACTTCACCTCGACAGAGCCCCAGTACCAGCCTGGAGAGAACCTACGGGATCCACCGGTCGCCACCATGG
TGAGCAAGGGCGAGGAGCTGTTCACCGGGGTGGTGCCCATCCTGGTCGAGCTGGACGGCGACGTAAACGG
CCACAAGTTCAGCGTGTCCGGCGAGGGCGAGGGCGATGCCACCTACGGCAAGCTGACCCTGAAGTTCATC
TGCACCACCGGCAAGCTGCCCGTGCCCTGGCCCACCCTCGTGACCACCTTCAGCTACGGCGTGCAGTGCT
TCAGCCGCTACCCCGACCACATGAAGCAGCACGACTTCTTCAAGTCCGCCATGCCCGAAGGCTACGTCCA
GGAGCGCACCATCTTCTTCAAGGACGACGGCAACTACAAGACCCGCGCCGAGGTGAAGTTCGAGGGCGAC
ACCCTGGTGAACCGCATCGAGCTGAAGGGCATCGACTTCAAGGAGGACGGCAACATCCTGGGGCACAAGC
TGGAGTACAACTACAACAGCCACAACGTCTATATCATGGCCGACAAGCAGAAGAACGGCATCAAGGCCAA
CTTCAAGATCCGCCACAACATCGAGGACGGCAGCGTGCAGCTCGCCGACCACTACCAGCAGAACACCCCC
ATCGGCGACGGCCCCGTGCTGCTGCCCGACAACCACTACCTGAGCCACCAGTCCAAGCTGAGCAAAGACC
CCAACGAGAAGCGCGATCACATGGTCCTGCTGGAGTTCGTGACCGCCGCCGGGATCACTCTCGGCATGGA
CGAGCTGTACAAGTAAAGCGGCCGCGACTCTAGA
