>Addgene plasmid #57127 | mPA-GFP-C-Src-7 | addgene partial sequence | sequence record 137473 | EGFP-N 5'-CGTCGCCGTCCAGCTCGACCAG-3'
CTCGCCCTTGCTCACCATGGTGGCGACCGGTGGATCCCGTAGGTTCTCTCCAGGCTGGTACTGGGGCTCT
GTCGAGGTGAAGTAGTCCTCCAGGAAGGCCTGCAGGTACTCAAAAGTGGGCCGCTCCTCAGGGTCCTTCC
GCCAGCACTGGCACATGAGGTCATGCAGCGACTCGGGGCACTCGGGCGGGCAGGGCATGCGGTAGCCCCT
CTCCACCTGGTCCAGCACCTCCCTGTTGACCATCCCTGGGTATGGCACCCGGCCCTTGGTGGTCAGCTCA
GTCAGCAGGATGCCGAAGGACCAGACATCCGACTTGATGGTGAACCGGCCATAGAGGGCTGCCTCGGGGG
CTGTCCACTTGATGGGGAACTTGGCACCTTGCCGTGCTGTGTACTCGTTGTCCTCGATGAGGCGTGCCAG
CCCAAAGTCAGCCACCTTGCACACCAGGTTCTCCCCCACCAGGATGTTGGCCGCCCGCAGGTCTCGGTGC
ACGTAGTTCATCCTCTCCACATAGGCCATGCCGGATGCAATCTGAGCAGCCATATCGACGAGCTGTGGCA
GCCGCAGGTACTTGCCCATCTCTCCCTTCAGGAAATCCAGGAGGCTCCCCTTGCTCATGTACTCAGTGAC
GATGTAGATGGGCTCTTCCGACACCACTGCGTACAGCTGAACCAGCTT
